Addgene plasmid #79627: pTRE Tight ArchT-GFP
Purpose: Tetracycline-dependent expression of ArchT-EGFP in mammalian cells
Depositing lab: Yasunori Hayashi. Depositing organization: RIKEN Center for Brain Science. Publication: Inhibiting the Activity of CA1 Hippocampal Neurons Prevents the Recall of Contextual Fear Memory in Inducible ArchT Transgenic Mice. Sakaguchi M, Kim K, Yu LM, Hashikawa Y, Sekine Y, Okumura Y, Kawano M, Hayashi M, Kumar D, Boyden ES, McHugh TJ, Hayashi Y. PLoS One. 2015 Jun 15;10(6):e0130163. doi: 10.1371/journal.pone.0130163. eCollection 2015. PONE-D-15-13315 PubMed 26075894.
Backbone
  Vector backbone: pTRE-Tight
  Backbone manufacturer: Clontech
  Backbone size w/o insert (bp): 2605
  Vector type: Mammalian Expression
Growth in bacteria
  Bacterial resistance: Ampicillin, 100 μg/mL
  Growth temperature: 37°C
  Growth strain: DH5alpha
  Copy number: Unknown
Gene/Insert
  Gene/Insert name: ArchT
  Insert size (bp): 1668
  Mutation: ArchT is a more sensitive version of Arch (archaerhodpsin; light-driven outward proton pump)
  GenBank ID: HM367072.1
  Promoter: Tet responsive Ptight promoter
  Tag / fusion protein: EGFP (C terminal on backbone)
  Cloning method: Restriction Enzyme; 5′ cloning site BamHI (not destroyed); 3′ cloning site ClaI (not destroyed)
  Sequencing primers: 5′ AGGCGTATCACGAGGCCCTTTCGT; 3′ tattaccgcctttgagtgagctga
Resource information
  A portion of this plasmid was derived from a plasmid made by: Dr. Ed Boyden at MIT
Terms and licenses: Academic/Nonprofit Terms; Industry Terms: Not Available to Industry
Depositor comments: SV40 polyA in pTRE-Tight does not work in TG animal for some reason, additional intron + polyA from pMSG vector was inserted (please see vector map). To make plasmid, intron+polyA part from pMSG was PCR amplified and ligated to the HindIII/XbaI sites of pTRE-Tight (3’ primer has AatII site also for linearization later). ArchT-GFP was subcloned into pTRE-Tight with BamHI/ClaI. Linearize the vector with AatII digestion to make transgenic mouse
How to cite: pTRE Tight ArchT-GFP was a gift from Yasunori Hayashi (Addgene plasmid # 79627 ; http://n2t.net/addgene:79627 ; RRID:Addgene_79627)
