[The description below was written by a language model from this plasmid's Addgene catalogue record and the feature table of its GenBank file.]
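Description:
pTRE Tight ArchT-GFP is a mammalian expression plasmid built on the Clontech pTRE-Tight backbone. It is propagated in E. coli under ampicillin selection; the record lists the copy number as unknown and names no mammalian selection marker. The payload is ArchT, an archaerhodopsin that acts as a light-driven outward proton pump and is described as a more light-sensitive version of Arch. It is fused at its C terminus to EGFP, and the fusion was subcloned between BamHI and ClaI sites that remain intact. Expression is driven by the tetracycline-responsive Ptight promoter, a minimal promoter preceded by tet operator repeats. This promoter is largely silent on its own and requires a separately supplied tetracycline-controlled transactivator (tTA or rtTA), so expression can be switched with tetracycline or doxycycline.

According to the depositor, the SV40 polyadenylation signal native to pTRE-Tight did not work in transgenic animals. An additional intron plus poly(A) segment was therefore amplified from the pMSG vector and inserted at the HindIII/XbaI sites downstream of the insert. An AatII site was included in the 3′ primer so that the plasmid can be linearized for making transgenic mice. The construct was used to produce inducible ArchT transgenic mice for optogenetic silencing of neurons, with EGFP marking the expressing cells, and it also suits tetracycline-dependent expression in cultured mammalian cells.

The held sequence record covers only about 1 kb of the plasmid, apparently the 3′ region. It annotates two SV40 poly(A) signals, consistent with the added and original terminators, and a short match to the SV40 large T antigen NLS. That match probably reflects SV40-derived sequence rather than a designed targeting signal. The promoter, ArchT-EGFP coding sequence, resistance gene and origin are not annotated in this partial record.
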