LOCUS       Exported 1016 bp ds-DNA linear SYN 11-JUN-2021
DEFINITION  Tetracycline-dependent expression of ArchT-EGFP in mammalian cells.
ACCESSION   .
VERSION     .
KEYWORDS    pTRE Tight ArchT-GFP
SOURCE      synthetic DNA construct
  ORGANISM  synthetic DNA construct
REFERENCE   1 (bases 1 to 1016)
  AUTHORS   Sakaguchi M, Kim K, Yu LM, Hashikawa Y, Sekine Y, Okumura Y, Kawano
            M, Hayashi M, Kumar D, Boyden ES, McHugh TJ, Hayashi Y
  TITLE     Inhibiting the Activity of CA1 Hippocampal Neurons Prevents the
            Recall of Contextual Fear Memory in Inducible ArchT Transgenic Mice.
  JOURNAL   PLoS One. 2015 Jun 15;10(6):e0130163. doi:
            10.1371/journal.pone.0130163. eCollection 2015.
  PUBMED    26075894
REFERENCE   2 (bases 1 to 1016)
  AUTHORS   .
  TITLE     Direct Submission
  JOURNAL   Exported Jun 11, 2021 from SnapGene Server 1.1.58
            http://www.snapgene.com
FEATURES             Location/Qualifiers
     source          1..1016
                     /organism="synthetic DNA construct"
                     /mol_type="other DNA"
     CDS             193..213
                     /codon_start=1
                     /product="nuclear localization signal of SV40 (simian virus
                     40) large T antigen"
                     /label=SV40 NLS
                     /translation="PKKKRKV"
     polyA_signal    638..759
                     /label=SV40 poly(A) signal
                     /note="SV40 polyadenylation signal"
     primer_bind     729..748
                     /label=EBV-rev
                     /note="SV40 polyA terminator, reverse primer"
     polyA_signal    887..968
                     /label=SV40 poly(A) signal
                     /note="SV40 polyadenylation signal"
     primer_bind     complement(979..996)
                     /label=L4440
                     /note="L4440 vector, forward primer"
ORIGIN
        1 aatataaaat ttttaagtgt ataatgtgtt aaactactga ttctaattgt ttgtgtattt
       61 tagattccaa cctatggaac tgatgaatgg gagcagtggt ggaatgcctt taatgaggaa
      121 aacctgtttt gctcagaaga aatgccatct agtgatgatg aggctactgc tgactctcaa
      181 cattctactc ctccaaaaaa gaagagaaag gtagaagacc ccaaggactt tccttcagaa
      241 ttgctaagtt ttttgagtca tgctgtgttt agtaatagaa ctcttgcttg ctttgctatt
      301 tacaccacaa aggaaaaagc tgcactgcta tacaagaaaa ttatggaaaa atattctgta
      361 acctttataa gtaggcataa cagttataat cataacatac tgttttttct tactccacac
      421 aggcatagag tgtctgctat taataactat gctcaaaaat tgtgtacctt tagcttttta
      481 atttgtaaag gggttaataa ggaatatttg atgtatagtg ccttgactag agatcataat
      541 cagccatacc acatttgtag aggttttact tgctttaaaa aacctcccac acctccccct
      601 gaacctgaaa cataaaatga atgcaattgt tgttgttaac ttgtttattg cagcttataa
      661 tggttacaaa taaagcaata gcatcacaaa tttcacaaat aaagcatttt tttcactgca
      721 ttctagttgt ggtttgtcca aactcatcaa tgtatcttat catgtctgac gtctctagag
      781 gatcataatc agccatacca catttgtaga ggttttactt gctttaaaaa acctcccaca
      841 cctccccctg aacctgaaac ataaaatgaa tgcaattgtt gttgttaact tgtttattgc
      901 agcttataat ggttacaaat aaagcaatag catcacaaat ttcacaaata aagcattttt
      961 ttcactgcct cgagcttcct cgctcactga ctcgctgcgc tcggcgtcgt ggcggg
//
