>Addgene plasmid #79627 | pTRE Tight ArchT-GFP | depositor partial sequence | sequence record 151533 | sequencing with 5' primer
NGGCNGNATTNNCCCTATCAGTGGATAGAGAACGTATGTCGAGTTTACTCCCTATCAGTGATAGAGAACG
ATGTCGAGTTTACTCCCTATCAGTGATAGAGAACGTATGTCGAGTTTACTCCCTATCAGTGATAGAGAAC
GTATGTCGAGTTTACTCCCTATCAGTGATAGAGAACGTATGTCGAGTTTATCCCTATCAGTGATAGAGAA
CGTATGTCGAGTTTACTCCCTATCAGTGATAGAGAACGTATGTCGAGGTAGGCGTGTACGGTGGGAGGCC
TATATAAGCAGAGCTCGTTTAGTGAACCGTCAGATCGCCTGGAGAATTCGAGCTCGGTACCCGGGGATCC
GCCACCATGGTCCCGTGCACGCTGCTCCTGCTGTTGGCAGCCGCCCTGGCTCCGACTCAGACGCGGGCCA
GCGCTGACAGCAAAGGTTCGTCGCAGAAAGGGTCCCGCCTGCTCCTGCTGCTGGTGGTGTCAAATCTACT
CTTGTGCCAGGGTGTGGTCTCCACCCCCGTCGCTAGCGACCCCATCGCTCTGCAGGCAGGATACGACCTG
CTGGGCGACGGAAGGCCAGAGACCCTGTGGCTGGGAATCGGAACCCTGCTGATGCTGATCGGCACCTTCT
ACTTCATCGTGAAGGGCTGGGGCGTGACCGACAAGGAGGCCAGGGAGTACTACAGCATCACAATCCTGGT
GCCCGGCATCGCCAGCGCCGCCTACCTGAGCATGTTCTTCGGCATCGGCCTGACCGAGGTGACCGTGGCC
GGCGAGGTGCTGGACATCTACTACGCCAGATACGCCGACTGGCTGTTCACCACCCCTTTGCTTCTGCTCG
ACCTGGCCCTGCTGGCTAAGGTGGACAGGGTGAGCATCGGAACCCTGGTGGGAGTGGACGCCCTGATGAT
CGTGACCGGCCTGATCGGCGCCCTGAGCCACACCCCNACTGGCTAGGTACAGCTGGTGGCTGTTCAGCAC
CATCTGCATGATCGTGGNGCTGNACTTCCTGGCTACCAGCCTGANGGCTGCTGCTAAGGAAAGGGGAACC
AAANGGGGNAAGCACCTTTAANNCCCTGAACCGCCCCTGGGGNTGGGGCTGNGGACCCCCTACCCCATCC
TGGGGANTAATCGGAAACCNANG
