>Addgene plasmid #79627 | pTRE Tight ArchT-GFP | addgene partial sequence | sequence record 151534 | pBRforEco 5'-AATAGGCGTATCACGAGGC-3'
TATCAGTGGATAGAGAACGTATGTCGAGTTTACTCCCTATCAGTGATAGAGAACGATGTCGAGTTTACTC
CCTATCAGTGATAGAGAACGTATGTCGAGTTTACTCCCTATCAGTGATAGAGAACGTATGTCGAGTTTAC
TCCCTATCAGTGATAGAGAACGTATGTCGAGTTTATCCCTATCAGTGATAGAGAACGTATGTCGAGTTTA
CTCCCTATCAGTGATAGAGAACGTATGTCGAGGTAGGCGTGTACGGTGGGAGGCCTATATAAGCAGAGCT
CGTTTAGTGAACCGTCAGATCGCCTGGAGAATTCGAGCTCGGTACCCGGGGATCCGCCACCATGGTCCCG
TGCACGCTGCTCCTGCTGTTGGCAGCCGCCCTGGCTCCGACTCAGACGCGGGCCAGCGCTGACAGCAAAG
GTTCGTCGCAGAAAGGGTCCCGCCTGCTCCTGCTGCTGGTGGTGTCAAATCTACTCTTGTGCCAGGGTGT
GGTCTCCACCCCCGTCGCTAGCGACCCCATCGCTCTGCAGGCAGGATACGACCTGCTGGGCGACGGAAGG
CCAGAGACCCTGTGGCTGGGAATCGGAACCCTGCTGATGCTGATCGGCACCTTCTACTTCATCGTGAAGG
GCTGGGGCGTGACCGACAAGGAGGCCAGGGAGTACTACAGCATCACAATCCTGGTGCCCGGCATCGCCAG
CGCCGCCTACCTGAGCATGTTCTTCGGCATCGGCCTGACCGAGGTGACCGTGGCCGGCGAGGTGCTGGAC
ATCTACTACGCCAGATACGCCGACTGGCTGTTCACCACCCCTTTGCTTCTGCTCGACCTGGCCCTGCTGG
CTAAGGTGGACAGGGTGAGCATCGGAACCCTGGTGGGAGTGGACGCCCTGATGATCGTGACCGGC
